Addgene plasmid #21499: pFBD-ESCRT 0
Depositing lab: James Hurley. Depositing organization: National Institute of Diabetes & Digestive & Kidney Diseases (NIDDK). Publication: Hybrid structural model of the complete human ESCRT-0 complex. Ren X, Kloer DP, Kim YC, Ghirlando R, Saidi LF, Hummer G, Hurley JH. Structure. 2009 Mar 11. 17(3):406-16. 10.1016/j.str.2009.01.012 PubMed 19278655.
Backbone
  Vector backbone: pFastBac Dual
  Backbone manufacturer: Invitrogen
  Backbone size w/o insert (bp): 5238
  Vector type: Insect Expression
Growth in bacteria
  Bacterial resistance: Ampicillin, 100 μg/mL
  Growth temperature: 37°C
  Growth strain: DH5alpha
  Copy number: High Copy
Gene/Insert
  Gene/Insert name: pFastBac Dual-His/MBP/Hrs-GST/STAM1 (alt names: Hrs, HGS; STAM)
  Species: H. sapiens (human), M. musculus (mouse)
  Insert size (bp): 3531
  Mutation: none
  Entrez Gene: STAM (a.k.a. STAM-1, STAM1)
  Tag / fusion protein: His-MBP (N terminal on backbone); GST (N terminal on backbone)
  Cloning method: Restriction Enzyme; 5′ cloning site N/A (RF cloning used to insert genes) (not destroyed)
  Sequencing primers: 5′ Polyhedrin forward
Terms and licenses: Academic/Nonprofit Terms; Industry Terms: Not Available to Industry
How to cite: pFBD-ESCRT 0 was a gift from James Hurley (Addgene plasmid # 21499 ; http://n2t.net/addgene:21499 ; RRID:Addgene_21499)
