[The description below was written by a language model from this plasmid's Addgene catalogue record.]
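Description:
pFBD-ESCRT 0 is an insect-cell co-expression construct built on the pFastBac Dual backbone, a baculovirus donor (transfer) plasmid. It is maintained in E. coli as a high-copy plasmid under ampicillin selection. No feature table accompanies the record, so individual elements cannot be confirmed. As a general property of this backbone, pFastBac Dual carries two divergent late baculoviral promoters (polyhedrin and p10), each with its own cloning region and polyadenylation signal. These lie between Tn7 transposition arms, which allow the dual cassette to be moved into a bacmid for production of recombinant baculovirus. The listed polyhedrin forward sequencing primer is consistent with this layout.

The payload comprises the two subunits of the ESCRT-0 complex. Hrs (HGS) is fused at its N-terminus to a His-MBP tag, and STAM1 (STAM) is fused at its N-terminus to GST. The genes were inserted by restriction-free cloning and no mutations are noted. The record does not state which subunit sits behind which promoter. It lists both human and mouse as species without assigning them to the individual genes. It also does not say whether protease cleavage sites separate the tags from the proteins.

Expressing both subunits from a single baculovirus lets them assemble in the same infected insect cell. The orthogonal affinity tags (His/MBP on one partner, GST on the other) would permit sequential purification that enriches for the intact heterodimeric complex. The associated publication describes a hybrid structural model of the complete human ESCRT-0 complex, indicating that the construct was used to produce recombinant ESCRT-0 for structural and biophysical study.
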