>Addgene plasmid #21499 | pFBD-ESCRT 0 | depositor partial sequence | sequence record 9902 | Author sequence
ATGCCTCTT
[420 nt withheld, positions 10-429]
GCTATTGGCTCTCAGGCTGCAGAACAAGCAAAAGCAAGCCCAGCTCTTGTAGCCAAGGATCCTGGTACTG
TGGCTAACAAAAAAGAAGAAGAAGATTTAGCAAAAGCCATTGAGTTGTCTCTCAAGGAACAAAGGCAGCA
GTCAACCACCCTTTCCACTTTGTATCCAAGCACATCCAGTCTCTTAACTAACCACCAACATGAAGGCCGA
AAAGTTCGTGCTATATATGACTTTGAAGCTGCTGAAGACAATGAACTTACTTTTAAAGCTGGAGAAATTA
TTACAGTTCTTGATGACAGTGATCCTAACTGGTGGAAAGGTGAAACCCATCAAGGCATAGGGTTATTTCC
TTCTAATTTTGTGACTGCAGATCTCACTGCTGAACCAGAAATGATTAAAACAGAGAAGAAGACGGTACAA
TTTAGTGATGATGTTCAGGTAGAGACAATAGAACCAGAGCCGGAACCAGCCTTTATTGATGAAGATAAAA
TGGACCAGTTGCTACAGATGCTGCAAAGTACAGACCCCAGTGATGATCAGCCAGACCTACCAGAGCTGCT
TCATCTTGAAGCAATGTGTCACCAGATGGGACCTCTCATTGATGAAAAGCTGGAAGATATTGATAGAAAA
CATTCAGAACTCTCAGAACTTAATGTGAAAGTGATGGAGGCCCTTTCCTTATATACCAAGTTAATGAACG
AAGATCCGATGTATTCCATGTATGCAAAGTTACAGAATCAGCCATATTATATGCAGTCATCTGGTGTTTC
TGGTTCTCAGGTGTATGCAGGGCCTCCTCCAAGTGGTGCCTACCTGGTTGCAGGGAACGCGCAGATGAGC
CACCTCCAGAGCTACAGTCTTCCCCCGGAGCAGCTGTCTTCTCTCAGCCAGGCAGTGGTCCCACCATCCG
CAAACCCAGCCCTTCCTAGTCAGCAGACTCAGGCCGCTTACCCAAATACAATGGTCAGTTCCGTTCAAGG
AAACACATATCCCAGCCAGGCGCCAGTATATAGTCCTCCTCCTGCCGCTACTGCTGCTGCTGCAACTGCC
GATGTCACTCTGTACCAGAATGCAGGACCTAATATGCCCCAGGTGCCAAACTATAACTTAACATCATCAA
CTCTGCCTCAGCCCGGAGGCAGCCAACAGCCACCTCAGCCACAGCAACCATATTCTCAGAAGGCTCTGCT
ATAA
