>Addgene plasmid #21499 | pFBD-ESCRT 0 | addgene partial sequence | sequence record 27435 | MBP-F 5'-GATGAAGCCCTGAAAGACGCGCAG-3'
CAATGNCNGGATTCCACGACCGAAAACCTGTATTTTCAGGGCGCCATGGGGCGAGGCAGCGGCACCTTCG
AGCGTCTCCTAGACAAAGCCACCAGCCAGCTTCTGTTGGAGTCAGACTGGGAGTCCATTCTACAGATCTG
CGACCTGATCCGTCAGGGGGACACACAAGCAAAATATGCTGTAAACTCCATCAAGAAGAAGGTTAATGAT
AAGAACCCACACGTGGCTTTGTATGCTCTGGAGGTGATGGAGTCTGTGGTAAAGAACTGTGGCCAGACAG
TCCATGATGAAGTGGCCAACAAACAGACCATGGAAGAACTGAAGGAGCTGCTGAAGAGGCAAGTGGAAGT
TAATGTTCGGAACAAGATCTTGTACCTGATCCAGGCCTGGGCACATGCCTTCCGGAACGAACCCAAGTAC
AAGGTGGTCCAGGACACATACCAGATCATGAAGGTAGAAGGACATGTCTTCCCTGAATTTAAGGAAAGTG
ATGCCATGTTCGCTGCTGAAAGAGCCCCTGACTGGGTGGATGCTGAGGAATGCCATCGGTGCAGAGTACA
GTTTGGGGTGGTGACCCGCAAGCATCACTGCCGAGCATGTGGGCAGATCTTCTGTGGCAAGTGCTCCTCC
AAGTACTCCACCATCCCCCANTTNCGGNNTTGAAAANGAGGTGCGCGTGTGTGAGCCCTGCTATGAGCAG
CTGAACAAGAANGCANAANGGGAGNTGTTCCTCCNCCATGAGCTGCCCCANAATACTGACAACCCCTGTC
ANAATTTCACTGCCCCAAGGGGATAANCCCNTNCAGAAAGAGAATANCTGNTTGCCTTCNCNCAAGGTGG
AAANAGGNGAAAAANNCTTCGCCTCAGGNNCCCCCTGTTCTCCCCCGGGNGTTTTCTGGANCCCCTGGAA
CCCTGTGACCCGANGAAAAGACGACCTCTCNACTCCGAANCN
