>Addgene plasmid #21499 | pFBD-ESCRT 0 | addgene partial sequence | sequence record 27436 | 21499 with polyhedrin_fwd
CTGTTTTCGTACAGTTTTGTAATAAAAAAACCTATAAATATTCCGGATTATTCATACCGTCCCACCATCG
GGCGCGGATCCCGGTCCGAAGCGCGCGGAATTCAAAGGCCTACGTCGACGAGCTCACTAGTGGAGATATA
CATATGTCGTACTACCATCACCATCACCATCACGATGACATGGTCGAAGAAGGTAAACTGGTAATCTGGA
TTAACGGCGATAAAGGCTATAACGGTCTCGCTGAAGTCGGTAAGAAATTCGAGAAAGATACCGGAATTAA
AGTCACCGTTGAGCATCCGGATAAACTGGAAGAGAAATTCCCACAGGTTGCGGCAACTGGCGATGGCCCT
GACATTATCTTCTGGGCACACGACCGCTTTGGTGGCTACGCTCAATCTGGCCTGTTGGCTGAAATCACCC
CGGACAAAGCGTTCCAGGACAAGCTGTATCCGTTTACCTGGGATGCCGTACGTTACAACGGCAAGCTGAT
TGCTTACCCGATCGCTGTTGAAGCGTTATCGCTGATTTATAACAAAGATCTGCTGCCGAACCCGCCAAAA
ACCTGGGAAGAGATCCCGGCGCTGGGAT
