>Addgene plasmid #21499 | pFBD-ESCRT 0 | addgene partial sequence | sequence record 27437 | 21499 with pGEX-5
AAATCGATACGACCGAAAACCTGTATTTTCAGGGCATGCCTCTT
[420 nt withheld, positions 45-464]
GCTATTGGCTCTCAGGCTGCAGAACAAGCAAAAGCAAGCCCAGCTCTTGTAGCCAAGGATCCTGGTACTG
TGGCTAACAAAAAAGAAGAAGAAGATTTAGCAAAAGCCATTGAGTTGTCTCTCAAGGAACAAAGGCAGCA
GTCAACCACCCTTTCCACTTTGTATCCAAGCACATCCAGTCTCTTAACTAACCACCAACATGAAGGCCGA
AAAGTTCGTGCTATATATGACTTTGAAGCTGCTGAAGACAATGAACTTACTTTTAAAGCTGGAGAAATTA
TTACAGTTCTTGATGACAGTGATCCTAACTGGTGGAAA
